>Addgene plasmid #121735 | IO601: pMVP (R4-R3) eCFP open | addgene full sequence | sequence record 237161 | Addgene NGS Result
CTTTCCTGCGTTATCCCCTGATTCTGTGGATAACCGTATTACCGCCTTTGAGTGAGCTGATACCGCTCGC
CGCAGCCGAACGACCGAGCGCAGCGAGTCAGTGAGCGAGGAAGCGGAAGAGCGCCCAATACGCAAACCGC
CTCTCCCCGCGCGTTGGCCGATTCATTAATGCAGCTGGCACGACAGGTTTCCCGACTGGAAAGCGGGCAG
TGAGCGCAACGCAATTAATACGCGTACCGCTAGCCAGGAAGAGTTTGTAGAAACGCAAAAAGGCCATCCG
TCAGGATGGCCTTCTGCTTAGTTTGATGCCTGGCAGTTTATGGCGGGCGTCCTGCCCGCCACCCTCCGGG
CCGTTGCTTCACAACGTTCAAATCCGCTCCCGGCGGATTTGTCCTACTCAGGAGAGCGTTCACCGACAAA
CAACAGATAAAACGAAAGGCCCAGTCTTCCGACTGAGCCTTTCGTTTTATTTGATGCCTGGCAGTTCCCT
ACTCTCGCGTTAACGCTAGCATGGATGTTTTCCCAGTCACGACGTTGTAAAACGACGGCCAGTCTTAAGC
TCGGGCCCCTACAGGTCACTAATACCATCTAAGTAGTTGATTCATAGTGACTGGATATGTTGTGTTTTAC
AGTATTATGTAGTCTGTTTTTTATGCAAAATCTAATTTAATATATTGATATTTATATCATTTTACGTTTC
TCGTTCAACTTTTCTATACAAAGTTGCCATGGTGAGCAAGGGCGAGGAGCTGTTCACCGGGGTGGTGCCC
ATCCTGGTCGAGCTGGACGGCGACGTAAACGGCCACAAGTTCAGCGTGTCCGGCGAGGGCGAGGGCGATG
CCACCTACGGCAAGCTGACCCTGAAGTTCATCTGCACCACCGGCAAGCTGCCCGTGCCCTGGCCCACCCT
CGTGACCACCCTGACCTGGGGCGTGCAGTGCTTCAGCCGCTACCCCGACCACATGAAGCAGCACGACTTC
TTCAAGTCCGCCATGCCCGAAGGCTACGTCCAGGAGCGCACCATCTTCTTCAAGGACGACGGCAACTACA
AGACCCGCGCCGAGGTGAAGTTCGAGGGCGACACCCTGGTGAACCGCATCGAGCTGAAGGGCATCGACTT
CAAGGAGGACGGCAACATCCTGGGGCACAAGCTGGAGTACAACTACATCAGCCACAACGTCTATATCACC
GCCGACAAGCAGAAGAACGGCATCAAGGCCAACTTCAAGATCCGCCACAACATCGAGGACGGCAGCGTGC
AGCTCGCCGACCACTACCAGCAGAACACCCCCATCGGCGACGGCCCCGTGCTGCTGCCCGACAACCACTA
CCTGAGCACCCAGTCCGCCCTGAGCAAAGACCCCAACGAGAAGCGCGATCACATGGTCCTGCTGGAGTTC
GTGACCGCCGCCGGGATCACTCTCGGCATGGACGAGCTGTACAAGACAACTTTGTATAATAAAGTTGAAC
GAGAAACGTAAAATGATATAAATATCAATATATTAAATTAGATTTTGCATAAAAAACAGACTACATAATA
CTGTAAAACACAACATATCCAGTCACTATGAATCAACTACTTAGATGGTATTAGTGACCTGTACTGCAGG
GCGGCCGCGATATCCCCTATAGTGAGTCGTATTACATGGTCATAGCTGTTTCCTGGCAGCTCTGGCCCGT
GTCTCAAAATCTCTGATGTTACATTGCACAAGATAAAAATATATCATCATGAACAATAAAACTGTCTGCT
TACATAAACAGTAATACAAGGGGTGTTATGAGCCATATTCAACGGGAAACGTCGAGGCCGCGATTAAATT
CCAACATGGATGCTGATTTATATGGGTATAAATGGGCTCGCGATAATGTCGGGCAATCAGGTGCGACAAT
CTATCGCTTGTATGGGAAGCCCGATGCGCCAGAGTTGTTTCTGAAACATGGCAAAGGTAGCGTTGCCAAT
GATGTTACAGATGAGATGGTCAGACTAAACTGGCTGACGGAATTTATGCCTCTTCCGACCATCAAGCATT
TTATCCGTACTCCTGATGATGCATGGTTACTCACCACTGCGATCCCCGGAAAAACAGCATTCCAGGTATT
AGAAGAATATCCTGATTCAGGTGAAAATATTGTTGATGCGCTGGCAGTGTTCCTGCGCCGGTTGCATTCG
ATTCCTGTTTGTAATTGTCCTTTTAACAGCGATCGCGTATTTCGTCTCGCTCAGGCGCAATCACGAATGA
ATAACGGTTTGGTTGATGCGAGTGATTTTGATGACGAGCGTAATGGCTGGCCTGTTGAACAAGTCTGGAA
AGAAATGCATAAACTTTTGCCATTCTCACCGGATTCAGTCGTCACTCATGGTGATTTCTCACTTGATAAC
CTTATTTTTGACGAGGGGAAATTAATAGGTTGTATTGATGTTGGACGAGTCGGAATCGCAGACCGATACC
AGGATCTTGCCATCCTATGGAACTGCCTCGGTGAGTTTTCTCCTTCATTACAGAAACGGCTTTTTCAAAA
ATATGGTATTGATAATCCTGATATGAATAAATTGCAGTTTCATTTGATGCTCGATGAGTTTTTCTAATCA
GAATTGGTTAATTGGTTGTAACACTGGCAGAGCATTACGCTGACTTGACGGGACGGCGCAAGCTCATGAC
CAAAATCCCTTAACGTGAGTTACGCGTCGTTCCACTGAGCGTCAGACCCCGTAGAAAAGATCAAAGGATC
TTCTTGAGATCCTTTTTTTCTGCGCGTAATCTGCTGCTTGCAAACAAAAAAACCACCGCTACCAGCGGTG
GTTTGTTTGCCGGATCAAGAGCTACCAACTCTTTTTCCGAAGGTAACTGGCTTCAGCAGAGCGCAGATAC
CAAATACTGTTCTTCTAGTGTAGCCGTAGTTAGGCCACCACTTCAAGAACTCTGTAGCACCGCCTACATA
CCTCGCTCTGCTAATCCTGTTACCAGTGGCTGCTGCCAGTGGCGATAAGTCGTGTCTTACCGGGTTGGAC
TCAAGACGATAGTTACCGGATAAGGCGCAGCGGTCGGGCTGAACGGGGGGTTCGTGCACACAGCCCAGCT
TGGAGCGAACGACCTACACCGAACTGAGATACCTACAGCGTGAGCTATGAGAAAGCGCCACGCTTCCCGA
AGGGAGAAAGGCGGACAGGTATCCGGTAAGCGGCAGGGTCGGAACAGGAGAGCGCACGAGGGAGCTTCCA
GGGGGAAACGCCTGGTATCTTTATAGTCCTGTCGGGTTTCGCCACCTCTGACTTGAGCGTCGATTTTTGT
GATGCTCGTCAGGGGGGCGGAGCCTATGGAAAAACGCCAGCAACGCGGCCTTTTTACGGTTCCTGGCCTT
TTGCTGGCCTTTTGCTCACATGTT
Features (pLannotate 1.2.2; 11 found; start..end, strand, type, name):
    121..213     +  CDS            lacI (fragment): lac repressor; lacI; The lac repressor binds to the lac operator to inhibit transcription in E. coli. This inhibition can be relieved by adding lactose or isopropyl-β-D-thiogalactopyranoside (IPTG).
    268..295     -  terminator     rrnB T2 terminator: transcription terminator T2 from the E. coli rrnB gene
    427..470     +  terminator     rrnB T1 terminator: Escherichia coli rrnB; transcription terminator T1 from the E. coli rrnB gene
    517..553     -  CDS            lacZα (fragment): LacZα fragment of β-galactosidase; lacZ fragment
    603..722     -  protein_bind   attR1: mutant version of attR; recombination site for the Gateway® LR reaction LR Clonase™
    706..726     -  protein_bind   attB4: mutant version of attB; core recombination site for the Gateway® BP reaction BP Clonase™
    729..1445    +  CDS            ECFP: ECFP is a basic (constitutively fluorescent) cyan fluorescent protein published in 1996, derived from Aequorea victoria. It has low acid sensitivity.
   1447..1570    +  protein_bind   attR3: mutant version of attR; recombination site for the Gateway® LR reaction LR Clonase™
   1626..1644    -  promoter       T7 promoter: promoter for bacteriophage T7 RNA polymerase
   1778..2587    +  CDS            KanR: aminoglycoside phosphotransferase; aph(3')-Ia; confers resistance to kanamycin in bacteria or G418 (Geneticin®) in eukaryotes
   2734..3322    +  rep_origin     ori: high-copy-number ColE1/pMB1/pBR322/pUC origin of replication
