[The description below was written by a language model from this plasmid's Addgene catalogue record and pLannotate feature annotations shown in this document.]
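Description:
IO601: pMVP (R4-R3) eCFP open is a Gateway entry plasmid from the pMVP modular cloning platform, built on the Invitrogen pDONR221 P4r-P3r donor backbone. It is a small bacterial cloning vector (the sequenced record is about 3.4 kb) that replicates at high copy in E. coli from a ColE1/pUC-type origin and is selected with kanamycin through an aminoglycoside phosphotransferase (KanR) gene. Upstream of the cloning region sit the rrnB T1 and T2 transcription terminators typical of pDONR vectors, which insulate the insert from read-through transcription. Short annotated lacI and lacZα fragments and a T7 promoter are backbone remnants flanking the recombination cassette, in the regions where the M13 sequencing primers anneal.

The payload is a roughly 720 bp synthetic coding sequence for enhanced cyan fluorescent protein (ECFP, an Aequorea victoria GFP derivative) in "open" format, meaning it lacks a stop codon so translation can continue into whatever element is placed downstream. The insert is flanked by attR-type Gateway recombination sites. The automated annotation labels the upstream site attR1 with an overlapping attB4 core, which is consistent with the attR4 site implied by the plasmid name and backbone, and it labels the downstream site attR3. The plasmid carries no eukaryotic promoter or polyadenylation signal of its own, so it is not an expression construct. Instead, it supplies the R4-R3 position module in 3- or 4-component MultiSite Gateway Pro LR assemblies. There it is combined with compatible entry plasmids and a destination vector, for example to build in-frame eCFP fusions within the transgene expression vectors of the pMVP system.
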