Addgene plasmid #121735: IO601: pMVP (R4-R3) eCFP open
Purpose: pMVP R4-R3 entry plasmid, contains eCFP (no stop codon) for 3- or 4-component MultiSite Gateway Pro assembly
Depositing lab: Christopher Newgard. Depositing organization: Duke University. Publication: Creation of versatile cloning platforms for transgene expression and dCas9-based epigenome editing. Haldeman JM, Conway AE, Arlotto ME, Slentz DH, Muoio DM, Becker TC, Newgard CB. Nucleic Acids Res. 2018 Dec 27. pii: 5264291. doi: 10.1093/nar/gky1286. PubMed 30590691.
Backbone
  Vector backbone: pDONR221 P4r-P3r
  Backbone manufacturer: Invitrogen
  Backbone size w/o insert (bp): 2664
  Vector type: Synthetic Biology ; pMVP Gateway Entry Plasmid
Growth in bacteria
  Bacterial resistance: Kanamycin, 50 μg/mL
  Growth temperature: 37°C
  Growth strain: DH5alpha
  Copy number: High Copy
Gene/Insert
  Gene/Insert name: eCFP (open)
  Species: Synthetic
  Insert size (bp): 720
  Cloning method: Gateway Cloning
  Sequencing primers: 5′ M13F; 3′ M13R
Terms and licenses: Academic/Nonprofit Terms; Industry Terms: Not Available to Industry
How to cite: IO601: pMVP (R4-R3) eCFP open was a gift from Christopher Newgard (Addgene plasmid # 121735 ; http://n2t.net/addgene:121735 ; RRID:Addgene_121735)
